>Addgene plasmid #145653 | pGBW-m4046729 | addgene full sequence | sequence record 309467 | Addgene NGS Result
TAATACGACTCACTATAGGGGAATTGTGAGCGGATAACAATTCCCCTCTAGAAATAATTTTGTTTAACTT
TAAGAAGGAGACTCTTCTATGTACTCATTCGTTTCGGAAGAGACAGGTACGTTAATAGTTAATAGCGTAC
TTCTTTTTCTTGCTTTCGTGGTATTCTTGCTAGTTACACTAGCCATCCTTACTGCGCTTCGATTGTGTGC
GTACTGCTGCAATATTGTTAACGTGAGTCTTGTAAAACCTTCTTTTTACGTTTACTCTCGTGTTAAAAAT
CTGAATTCTTCTAGAGTTCCTGATCTTCTGGTCGAGAACCTGTACTTTCAAAGCTACCCGTATGACGTTC
CTGATTATGCCTAACCGGCTTATCGGTCAGTTTCACCTGATTTACGTAAAAACCCGCTTCGGCGGGTTTT
TGCTTTTGGAGGGGCAGAAAGATGAATGACTGTCCACGACGCTATACCCAAAAGAAAAAGCTTGAGATCC
TTTTTTTCTGCGCGTAATCTGCTGCTTGCAAACAAAAAAACCACCGCTACCAGCGGTGGTTTGTTTGCCG
GATCAAGAGCTACCAACTCTTTTTCCGAAGGTAACTGGCTTCAGCAGAGCGCAGATACCAAATACTGTTC
TTCTAGTGTAGCCGTAGTTAGGCCACCACTTCAAGAACTCTGTAGCACCGCCTACATACCTCGCTCTGCT
AATCCTGTTACCAGTGGCTGCTGCCAGTGGCGATAAGTCGTGTCTTACCGGGTTGGACTCAAGACGATAG
TTACCGGATAAGGCGCAGCGGTCGGGCTGAACGGGGGGTTCGTGCACACAGCCCAGCTTGGAGCGAACGA
CCTACACCGAACTGAGATACCTACAGCGTGAGCTATGAGAAAGCGCCACGCTTCCCGAAGGGAGAAAGGC
GGACAGGTATCCGGTAAGCGGCAGGGTCGGAACAGGAGAGCGCACGAGGGAGCTTCCAGGGGGAAACGCC
TGGTATCTTTATAGTCCTGTCGGGTTTCGCCACCTCTGACTTGAGCGTCGATTTTTGTGATGCTCGTCAG
GGGGGCGGAGCCTATGGAAATTGATCGGGCACGTAAGAGGTTCCAACTTTCACCATAATGAAATAAGATC
ACTACCGGGCGTATTTTTTGAGTTATCGAGATTTTCAGGAGCTAAGGAAGCTAAAATGGAGAAAAAAATC
ACTGGATATACCACCGTTGATATATCCCAATGGCATCGTAAAGAACATTTTGAGGCATTTCAGTCAGTTG
CTCAATGTACCTATAACCAGACCGTTCAGCTGGATATTACGGCCTTTTTAAAGACCGTAAAGAAAAATAA
GCACAAGTTTTATCCGGCCTTTATTCACATTCTTGCCCGCCTGATGAATGCTCATCCGGAATTTCGTATG
GCAATGAAAGACGGTGAGCTGGTGATATGGGATAGTGTTCACCCTTGTTACACCGTTTTCCATGAGCAAA
CTGAAACGTTTTCATCGCTCTGGAGTGAATACCACGACGATTTCCGGCAGTTTCTACACATATATTCGCA
AGATGTGGCGTGTTACGGTGAAAACCTGGCCTATTTCCCTAAAGGGTTTATTGAGAATATGTTTTTCGTT
TCAGCCAATCCCTGGGTGAGTTTCACCAGTTTTGATTTAAACGTGGCCAATATGGACAACTTCTTCGCCC
CCGTTTTCACCATGGGCAAATATTATACGCAAGGCGACAAGGTGCTGATGCCGCTGGCGATTCAGGTTCA
TCATGCCGTTTGTGATGGCTTCCATGTCGGCAGAATGCTTAATGAATTACAACAGTACTGCGATGAGTGG
CAGGGCGGGGCGTAATTTGATATCGAGCTCGCTTGGACTCCTGTTGATAGATCCAGTAATGACCTCAGAA
CTCCATCTGGATTTGTTCAGAACGCTCGGTTGCCGCCGGGCGTTTTTTATTGGTCATCGATCTCGATCCC
GCGAAAT
Features (pLannotate 1.2.2; 8 found; start..end, strand, type, name):
      1..19      +  promoter       T7 promoter: promoter for bacteriophage T7 RNA polymerase
     20..44      +  protein_bind   lac operator: The lac repressor binds to the lac operator to inhibit transcription in E. coli. This inhibition can be relieved by adding lactose or isopropyl-β-D-thiogalactopyranoside (IPTG). lac repressor encoded by lacI
     59..81      +  RBS            RBS: efficient ribosome binding site from bacteriophage T7 gene 10 (Olins and Rangwala, 1989)
     89..313     +  CDS            E: VEMP_SARS2 - Experimental evidence at protein level: Swiss-Prot protein existence level 1. Plays a central role in virus morphogenesis and assembly. Acts as a viroporin and self-assembles in host membranes forming pentameric protein-lipid pores that allow ion transport. Also plays a role in the induction of apoptosis (By similarity). Regulates the localization of S protein at cis-Golgi, the place of virus budding (PubMed:33229438). May act by slowing down the cell secretory pathway (PubMed:33229438). May interfere with tight-junction stability by interacting with host MPP5. This would result i
    482..1070    +  rep_origin     ori: high-copy-number ColE1/pMB1/pBR322/pUC origin of replication
   1078..1175    +  promoter       cat promoter: promoter of the E. coli cat gene encoding chloramphenicol acetyltransferase
   1176..1832    +  CDS            cat: CAT_ECOLX - Experimental evidence at protein level: Swiss-Prot protein existence level 1. This enzyme is an effector of chloramphenicol resistance in bacteria. From Escherichia coli. This protein is used as a marker in many commonly used cloning vectors, such as pACYC184.
   1906..1940    +  terminator     lambda t0 terminator: minimal transcription terminator from phage lambda (Scholtissek and Grosse, 1987)
