[The description below was written by a language model from this plasmid's Addgene catalogue record and pLannotate feature annotations shown in this document.]
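Description:
pGBW-m4046729 is a very compact bacterial expression plasmid (about 2 kb in the sequenced record) built on a minimal synthetic backbone consisting of little more than a replication origin and a selectable marker. It replicates in E. coli from a high-copy ColE1/pUC-type origin and is selected with chloramphenicol through a cat (chloramphenicol acetyltransferase) gene driven by its native cat promoter, followed by a lambda t0 transcription terminator.

The payload is the wild-type envelope (E) protein of SARS-CoV-2, a small membrane protein that acts as a viroporin and contributes to virion assembly and budding. The listing of E. coli alongside the virus under species may reflect adaptation of the coding sequence for bacterial expression, though the record does not say so explicitly. Expression is controlled by a T7 promoter immediately followed by a lac operator, with the efficient ribosome binding site from phage T7 gene 10 upstream of the start codon. This arrangement requires a host that supplies T7 RNA polymerase, and lac repressor bound at the operator keeps transcription low until it is relieved with IPTG or lactose. No lacI gene is annotated on the plasmid, so repressor would have to come from the host. The catalogue entry describes a C-terminal TEV-cleavable HA tag contributed by the backbone, which would allow immunodetection or capture and subsequent tag removal. The automated feature table does not annotate these tag elements separately, nor a terminator directly downstream of the E cassette. The plasmid is intended for inducible production of recombinant E protein in bacteria.
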