Addgene plasmid #145653: pGBW-m4046729
Purpose: Bacterial Expression plasmid for SARS-CoV-2 E (envelope)
Depositing lab: Ginkgo Bioworks & Benjie Chen. Depositing organization: Ginkgo Bioworks.
Backbone
  Vector backbone: ori-013 - marker | cmR
  Backbone size w/o insert (bp): 1462
  Vector type: Bacterial Expression
Growth in bacteria
  Bacterial resistance: Chloramphenicol, 25 μg/mL
  Growth temperature: 30°C
  Growth strain: DH5alpha
  Copy number: High Copy
Gene/Insert
  Gene/Insert name: SARS-CoV-2 E (envelope) (alt names: envelope protein; E protein)
  Species: Escherichia coli str. K-12 substr. MG1655; Severe acute respiratory syndrome coronavirus 2
  Insert size (bp): 221
  Mutation: wt
  Entrez Gene: E (a.k.a. GU280_gp04)
  Promoter: Promoter | pT7 ; Operator | lacO ; RBS | T7_rbs ; Start Codon | ATG
  Tag / fusion protein: Cleavable TEV;HA (C terminal on backbone)
  Cloning method: Unknown
Resource information
  A portion of this plasmid was derived from a plasmid made by: GinkgoBioworks
Depositor comments: NCBI Reference Sequence: YP_009724392.1
How to cite: pGBW-m4046729 was a gift from Ginkgo Bioworks & Benjie Chen (Addgene plasmid # 145653 ; http://n2t.net/addgene:145653 ; RRID:Addgene_145653)
